>Addgene plasmid #121539 | pOTTC1596 - pAAV SYN1 HA-hM3D(Gq) | addgene full sequence | sequence record 236146 | Addgene NGS Result
CCTGCAGGCAGCTGCGCGCTCGCTCGCTCACTGAGGCCGCCCGGGCGTCGGGCGACCTTTGGTCGCCCGG
CCTCAGTGAGCGAGCGAGCGCGCAGAGAGGGAGTGGCCAACTCCATCACTAGGGGTTCCTGCGGCCGCAC
GCGTGTGTCTAGACTGCAGAGGGCCCTGCGTATGAGTGCAAGTGGGTTTTAGGACCAGGATGAGGCGGGG
TGGGGGTGCCTACCTGACGACCGACCCCGACCCACTGGACAAGCACCCAACCCCCATTCCCCAAATTGCG
CATCCCCTATCAGAGAGGGGGAGGGGAAACAGGATGCGGCGAGGCGCGTGCGCACTGCCAGCTTCAGCAC
CGCGGACAGTGCCTTCGCCCCCGCCTGGCGGCGCGCGCCACCGCCGCCTCAGCACTGAAGGCGCGCTGAC
GTCACTCGCCGGTCCCCCGCAAACTCCCCTTCCCGGCCACCTTGGTCGCGTCCGCGCCGCCGCCGGCCCA
GCCGGACCGCACCACGCGAGGCGCGAGATAGGGGGGCACGGGCGCGACCATCTGCGCTGCGGCGCCGGCG
ACTCAGCGCTGCCTCAGTCTGCGGTGGGCAGCGGAGGAGTCGTGTCGTGCCTGAGAGCGCAGTCGAGAAG
GTACCGGATCCGAAGTTATCGCTAGCACCATGTACCCATACGATGTTCCAGATTACGCTACCTTGCACAA
TAACAGTACAACCTCGCCTTTGTTTCCAAACATCAGCTCCTCCTGGATACACAGCCCCTCCGATGCAGGG
CTGCCCCCGGGAACCGTCACTCATTTCGGCAGCTACAATGTTTCTCGAGCAGCTGGCAATTTCTCCTCTC
CAGACGGTACCACCGATGACCCTCTGGGAGGTCATACCGTCTGGCAAGTGGTCTTCATCGCTTTCTTAAC
GGGCATCCTGGCCTTGGTGACCATCATCGGCAACATCCTGGTAATTGTGTCATTTAAGGTCAACAAGCAG
CTGAAGACGGTCAACAACTACTTCCTCTTAAGCCTGGCCTGTGCCGATCTGATTATCGGGGTCATTTCAA
TGAATCTGTTTACGACCTACATCATCATGAATCGATGGGCCTTAGGGAACTTGGCCTGTGACCTCTGGCT
TGCCATTGACTGCGTAGCCAGCAATGCCTCTGTTATGAATCTTCTGGTCATCAGCTTTGACAGATACTTT
TCCATCACGAGGCCGCTCACGTACCGAGCCAAACGAACAACAAAGAGAGCCGGTGTGATGATCGGTCTGG
CTTGGGTCATCTCCTTTGTCCTTTGGGCTCCTGCCATCTTGTTCTGGCAATACTTTGTTGGAAAGAGAAC
TGTGCCTCCGGGAGAGTGCTTCATTCAGTTCCTCAGTGAGCCCACCATTACTTTTGGCACAGCCATCGCT
GGTTTTTATATGCCTGTCACCATTATGACTATTTTATACTGGAGGATCTATAAGGAAACTGAAAAGCGTA
CCAAAGAGCTTGCTGGCCTGCAAGCCTCTGGGACAGAGGCAGAGACAGAAAACTTTGTCCACCCCACGGG
CAGTTCTCGAAGCTGCAGCAGTTACGAACTTCAACAGCAAAGCATGAAACGCTCCAACAGGAGGAAGTAT
GGCCGCTGCCACTTCTGGTTCACAACCAAGAGCTGGAAACCCAGCTCCGAGCAGATGGACCAAGACCACA
GCAGCAGTGACAGTTGGAACAACAATGATGCTGCTGCCTCCCTGGAGAACTCCGCCTCCTCCGACGAGGA
GGACATTGGCTCCGAGACGAGAGCCATCTACTCCATCGTGCTCAAGCTTCCGGGTCACAGCACCATCCTC
AACTCCACCAAGTTACCCTCATCGGACAACCTGCAGGTGCCTGAGGAGGAGCTGGGGATGGTGGACTTGG
AGAGGAAAGCCGACAAGCTGCAGGCCCAGAAGAGCGTGGACGATGGAGGCAGTTTTCCAAAAAGCTTCTC
CAAGCTTCCCATCCAGCTAGAGTCAGCCGTGGACACAGCTAAGACTTCTGACGTCAACTCCTCAGTGGGT
AAGAGCACGGCCACTCTACCTCTGTCCTTCAAGGAAGCCACTCTGGCCAAGAGGTTTGCTCTGAAGACCA
GAAGTCAGATCACTAAGCGGAAAAGGATGTCCCTGGTCAAGGAGAAGAAAGCGGCCCAGACCCTCAGTGC
GATCTTGCTTGCCTTCATCATCACTTGGACCCCATACAACATCATGGTTCTGGTGAACACCTTTTGTGAC
AGCTGCATACCCAAAACCTTTTGGAATCTGGGCTACTGGCTGTGCTACATCAACAGCACCGTGAACCCCG
TGTGCTATGCTCTGTGCAACAAAACATTCAGAACCACTTTCAAGATGCTGCTGCTGTGCCAGTGTGACAA
AAAAAAGAGGCGCAAGCAGCAGTACCAGCAGAGACAGTCGGTCATTTTTCACAAGCGCGCACCCGAGCAG
GCCTTGTAGGGCGCGCCATAACTTCGAATTCGATATCAAGCTTATCGATAATCAACCTCTGGATTACAAA
ATTTGTGAAAGATTGACTGGTATTCTTAACTATGTTGCTCCTTTTACGCTATGTGGATACGCTGCTTTAA
TGCCTTTGTATCATGCTATTGCTTCCCGTATGGCTTTCATTTTCTCCTCCTTGTATAAATCCTGGTTGCT
GTCTCTTTATGAGGAGTTGTGGCCCGTTGTCAGGCAACGTGGCGTGGTGTGCACTGTGTTTGCTGACGCA
ACCCCCACTGGTTGGGGCATTGCCACCACCTGTCAGCTCCTTTCCGGGACTTTCGCTTTCCCCCTCCCTA
TTGCCACGGCGGAACTCATCGCCGCCTGCCTTGCCCGCTGCTGGACAGGGGCTCGGCTGTTGGGCACTGA
CAATTCCGTGGTGTTGTCGGGGAAATCATCGTCCTTTCCTTGGCTGCTCGCCTATGTTGCCACCTGGATT
CTGCGCGGGACGTCCTTCTGCTACGTCCCTTCGGCCCTCAATCCAGCGGACCTTCCTTCCCGCGGCCTGC
TGCCGGCTCTGCGGCCTCTTCCGCGTCTTCGCCTTCGCCCTCAGACGAGTCGGATCTCCCTTTGGGCCGC
CTCCCCGCATCGATACCGAGCGCTGCTCGAGAGATCTACGGGTGGCATCCCTGTGACCCCTCCCCAGTGC
CTCTCCTGGCCCTGGAAGTTGCCACTCCAGTGCCCACCAGCCTTGTCCTAATAAAATTAAGTTGCATCAT
TTTGTCTGACTAGGTGTCCTTCTATAATATTATGGGGTGGAGGGGGGTGGTATGGAGCAAGGGGCAAGTT
GGGAAGACAACCTGTAGGGCCTGCGGGGTCTATTGGGAACCAAGCTGGAGTGCAGTGGCACAATCTTGGC
TCACTGCAATCTCCGCCTCCTGGGTTCAAGCGATTCTCCTGCCTCAGCCTCCCGAGTTGTTGGGATTCCA
GGCATGCATGACCAGGCTCAGCTAATTTTTGTTTTTTTGGTAGAGACGGGGTTTCACCATATTGGCCAGG
CTGGTCTCCAACTCCTAATCTCAGGTGATCTACCCACCTTGGCCTCCCAAATTGCTGGGATTACAGGCGT
GAACCACTGCTCCCTTCCCTGTCCTTCTGATTTTGTAGGTAACCACGTGCGGACCGAGCGGCCGCAGGAA
CCCCTAGTGATGGAGTTGGCCACTCCCTCTCTGCGCGCTCGCTCGCTCACTGAGGCCGGGCGACCAAAGG
TCGCCCGACGCCCGGGCTTTGCCCGGGCGGCCTCAGTGAGCGAGCGAGCGCGCAGCTGCCTGCAGGGGCG
CCTGATGCGGTATTTTCTCCTTACGCATCTGTGCGGTATTTCACACCGCATA
[95 nt withheld, positions 3833-3927]
T
[46 nt withheld, positions 3929-3974]
C
[141 nt withheld, positions 3976-4116]
CCTTTGACGTTGGAGTCCACGTTCTTT
[37 nt withheld, positions 4144-4180]
ACTCTATCTCGGGCTATTCTTTTGATTTATAAGGGATTTTGCCGATTTCGGTCTATTGGTTAAAAAATGA
GCTGATTTAACAAAAATTTAACGCGAATTTTAACAAAATATTAACGTTTACAATTTTATGGTGCACTCTC
AGTACAATCTGCTCTGATGCCGCATAGTTAAGCCAGCCCCGACACCCGCCAACACCCGCTGACGCGCCCT
GACGGGCTTGTCTGCTCCCGGCATCCGCTTACAGACAAGCTGTGACCGTCTCCGGGAGCTGCATGTGTCA
GAGGTTTTCACCGTCATCACCGAAACGCGCGAGACGAAAGGGCCTCGTGATACGCCTATTTTTATAGGTT
AATGTCATGATAATAATGGTTTCTTAGACGTCAGGTGGCACTTTTCGGGGAAATGTGCGCGGAACCCCTA
TTTGTTTATTTTTCTAAATACATTCAAATATGTATCCGCTCATGAGACAATAACCCTGATAAATGCTTCA
ATAATATTGAAAAAGGAAGAGTATGAGTATTCAACATTTCCGTGTCGCCCTTATTCCCTTTTTTGCGGCA
TTTTGCCTTCCTGTTTTTGCTCACCCAGAAACGCTGGTGAAAGTAAAAGATGCTGAAGATCAGTTGGGTG
CACGAGTGGGTTACATCGAACTGGATCTCAACAGCGGTAAGATCCTTGAGAGTTTTCGCCCCGAAGAACG
TTTTCCAATGATGAGCACTTTTAAAGTTCTGCTATGTGGCGCGGTATTATCCCGTATTGACGCCGGGCAA
GAGCAACTCGGTCGCCGCATACACTATTCTCAGAATGACTTGGTTGAGTACTCACCAGTCACAGAAAAGC
ATCTTACGGATGGCATGACAGTAAGAGAATTATGCAGTGCTGCCATAACCATGAGTGATAACACTGCGGC
CAACTTACTTCTGACAACGATCGGAGGACCGAAGGAGCTAACCGCTTTTTTGCACAACATGGGGGATCAT
GTAACTCGCCTTGATCGTTGGGAACCGGAGCTGAATGAAGCCATACCAAACGACGAGCGTGACACCACGA
TGCCTGTAGCAATGGCAACAACGTTGCGCAAACTATTAACTGGCGAACTACTTACTCTAGCTTCCCGGCA
ACAATTAATAGACTGGATGGAGGCGGATAAAGTTGCAGGACCACTTCTGCGCTCGGCCCTTCCGGCTGGC
TGGTTTATTGCTGATAAATCTGGAGCCGGTGAGCGTGGGTCTCGCGGTATCATTGCAGCACTGGGGCCAG
ATGGTAAGCCCTCCCGTATCGTAGTTATCTACACGACGGGGAGTCAGGCAACTATGGATGAACGAAATAG
ACAGATCGCTGAGATAGGTGCCTCACTGATTAAGCATTGGTAACTGTCAGACCAAGTTTACTCATATATA
CTTTAGATTGATTTAAAACTTCATTTTTAATTTAAAAGGATCTAGGTGAAGATCCTTTTTGATAATCTCA
TGACCAAAATCCCTTAACGTGAGTTTTCGTTCCACTGAGCGTCAGACCCCGTAGAAAAGATCAAAGGATC
TTCTTGAGATCCTTTTTTTCTGCGCGTAATCTGCTGCTTGCAAACAAAAAAACCACCGCTACCAGCGGTG
GTTTGTTTGCCGGATCAAGAGCTACCAACTCTTTTTCCGAAGGTAACTGGCTTCAGCAGAGCGCAGATAC
CAAATACTGTTCTTCTAGTGTAGCCGTAGTTAGGCCACCACTTCAAGAACTCTGTAGCACCGCCTACATA
CCTCGCTCTGCTAATCCTGTTACCAGTGGCTGCTGCCAGTGGCGATAAGTCGTGTCTTACCGGGTTGGAC
TCAAGACGATAGTTACCGGATAAGGCGCAGCGGTCGGGCTGAACGGGGGGTTCGTGCACACAGCCCAGCT
TGGAGCGAACGACCTACACCGAACTGAGATACCTACAGCGTGAGCTATGAGAAAGCGCCACGCTTCCCGA
AGGGAGAAAGGCGGACAGGTATCCGGTAAGCGGCAGGGTCGGAACAGGAGAGCGCACGAGGGAGCTTCCA
GGGGGAAACGCCTGGTATCTTTATAGTCCTGTCGGGTTTCGCCACCTCTGACTTGAGCGTCGATTTTTGT
GATGCTCGTCAGGGGGGCGGAGCCTATGGAAAAACGCCAGCAACGCGGCCTTTTTACGGTTCCTGGCCTT
TTGCTGGCCTTTTGCTCACATGT
Features (pLannotate 1.2.2; 16 found; start..end, strand, type, name):
     12..39      +  repeat_region  AAV2 ITR (fragment): inverted terminal repeat of adeno-associated virus serotype 2 inverted
     68..95      +  repeat_region  AAV2 ITR (fragment): inverted terminal repeat of adeno-associated virus serotype 2 inverted
    175..622     +  promoter       hSyn promoter: human synapsin I promoter; confers neuron-specific expression (Kügler et al., 2003)
    663..689     +  CDS            3xHA (fragment): three tandem HA epitope tags
    690..2456    +  CDS            CHRM3: ACM3_HUMAN - Experimental evidence at protein level: Swiss-Prot protein existence level 1. The muscarinic acetylcholine receptor mediates various cellular responses, including inhibition of adenylate cyclase, breakdown of phosphoinositides and modulation of potassium channels through the action of G proteins. Primary transducing effect is Pi turnover. From Homo sapiens (Human).
   2476..2500    +  misc_feature   MCS (fragment): pBluescript multiple cloning site
   2500..3088    +  misc_feature   WPRE: woodchuck hepatitis virus posttranscriptional regulatory element
   3120..3596    +  polyA_signal   hGH poly(A) signal: human growth hormone polyadenylation signal
   3636..3776    +  repeat_region  AAV2 ITR: inverted terminal repeat of adeno-associated virus serotype 2 inverted
   3781..3832    -  misc_feature   bom (fragment): basis of mobility region from pBR322
   3851..4306    +  rep_origin     f1 ori (sequence partly withheld): f1 bacteriophage origin of replication; arrow indicates direction of (+) strand synthesis
   4307..4356    -  misc_feature   bom (fragment): basis of mobility region from pBR322
   4458..4493    -  CDS            rop (fragment): Rop protein, which maintains plasmids at low copy number; rop
   4588..4692    +  promoter       AmpR promoter: bla
   4693..5553    +  CDS            AmpR: β-lactamase; bla; confers resistance to ampicillin, carbenicillin, and related antibiotics
   5724..6312    +  rep_origin     ori: high-copy-number ColE1/pMB1/pBR322/pUC origin of replication
