[The description below was written by a language model from this plasmid's Addgene catalogue record and pLannotate feature annotations shown in this document.]
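Description:
pOTTC1596 - pAAV SYN1 HA-hM3D(Gq) is an adeno-associated virus transfer plasmid for neuron-restricted expression of an HA-tagged excitatory DREADD. It was built by ligation-independent cloning into a pAAV SYN1 backbone that previously carried iRFP-FLAG, with the insert amplified from an earlier DREADD plasmid. The bacterial portion contains a ColE1/pUC-type origin, an f1 phage origin, and a β-lactamase gene with its own promoter for ampicillin selection. The origin is annotated as a high-copy type, but the catalogue lists the plasmid as low copy and names a recombination-stabilising host strain, which is common for ITR-containing plasmids. The catalogue gives a total size of 5,571 bp, whereas the sequenced record behind the feature table is 6,373 nt. The record does not explain this difference.

The expression cassette lies between AAV2 inverted terminal repeats, which direct replication and packaging of the intervening DNA into AAV capsids. The right ITR is annotated in full, while the left one is detected only as two short fragments. The human synapsin I promoter drives neuron-specific transcription of an N-terminal HA epitope (annotated as a fragment of a 3xHA tag) fused to a coding sequence derived from human CHRM3, the M3 muscarinic acetylcholine receptor. hM3D(Gq) is the engineered form of this receptor that signals through Gq in response to a synthetic ligand instead of acetylcholine, so it can be used to stimulate the neurons that express it. A WPRE downstream of the coding sequence enhances transcript stability and expression, and a human growth hormone polyadenylation signal terminates the message. The construct is used for chemogenetic activation of neurons, and the HA tag allows immunodetection of the receptor, as in the associated study of the ultrastructural localization of DREADDs in monkeys.
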