Addgene plasmid #121539: pOTTC1596 - pAAV SYN1 HA-hM3D(Gq)
Purpose: An adeno-associated viral vector expressing HA-tagged stimulatory DREADD (hM3D(Gq)) from a synapsin promoter
Depositing lab: Christopher Richie. Depositing organization: National Institute on Drug Abuse (NIDA). Publication: Ultrastructural localization of DREADDs in monkeys. Galvan A, Raper J, Hu X, Pare JF, Bonaventura J, Richie CT, Michaelides M, Mueller SAL, Roseboom PH, Oler JA, Kalin NH, Hall RA, Smith Y. Eur J Neurosci. 2019 May 7. doi: 10.1111/ejn.14429. PubMed 31063250.
Backbone
  Vector backbone: pOTTC1479 - pAAV SYN1 iRFP-FLAG
  Backbone manufacturer: NIDA_GEVVC
  Backbone size w/o insert (bp): 4500
  Total vector size (bp): 5571
  Vector type: Mammalian Expression, AAV
Growth in bacteria
  Bacterial resistance: Ampicillin, 100 μg/mL
  Growth temperature: 30°C
  Growth strain: NEB Stable
  Copy number: Low Copy
Gene/Insert
  Gene/Insert name: HA-tagged hM3D(Gq)
  Species: H. sapiens (human)
  Insert size (bp): 1800
  GenBank ID: 1131 CHRM3
  Entrez Gene: CHRM3 (a.k.a. EGBRS, HM3, PBS, m3AChR)
  Promoter: SYN1
  Tag / fusion protein: HA (N terminal on insert)
  Cloning method: Ligation Independent Cloning
  Sequencing primers: 5′ hSYN1 F417 ACTCAGCGCTGCCTCAGTCT; 3′ WPRE R1 ATGAAAGCCATACGGGAAGC
Resource information
  A portion of this plasmid was derived from a plasmid made by: Insert was amplified from pOTTC1328, Addgene 89149
Terms and licenses: Academic/Nonprofit Terms; Industry Terms: Not Available to Industry
How to cite: pOTTC1596 - pAAV SYN1 HA-hM3D(Gq) was a gift from Christopher Richie (Addgene plasmid # 121539 ; http://n2t.net/addgene:121539 ; RRID:Addgene_121539) For viral preps, please replace (Addgene plasmid # 121539) in the above sentence with: (Addgene viral prep # 121539-AAV2), (Addgene viral prep # 121539-AAV5), or (Addgene viral prep # 121539-AAVrg)
